Addgene plasmid #244809: pBSII-LA-mTagBFP(AM)
Purpose: In-Vitro Synthesis of mRNA encoding a Honeybee-optimized mTagBFP2-labeled Lifeact (LA) Tag
Depositing lab: Frederic Strobl. Depositing organization: Goethe-Universitaet Frankfurt am Main.
Backbone
  Vector backbone: pBluescript II SK (+)
  Total vector size (bp): 4685
  Vector type: In-Vitro mRNA Synthesis
Growth in bacteria
  Bacterial resistance: Ampicillin, 100 μg/mL
  Growth temperature: 37°C
  Growth strain: DH5alpha
  Copy number: Unknown
Gene/Insert
  Gene/Insert name: mTagBFP2
  Species: S. cerevisiae (budding yeast), Synthetic
  Mutation: coding sequence is optimized for the Honeybee
  Promoter: T7
  Tag / fusion protein: Lifeact (N terminal on insert)
  Cloning method: Other
  Sequencing primers: 5′ T7
Terms and licenses: Academic/Nonprofit Terms; Industry Terms: Not Available to Industry
How to cite: pBSII-LA-mTagBFP(AM) was a gift from Frederic Strobl (Addgene plasmid # 244809 ; http://n2t.net/addgene:244809 ; RRID:Addgene_244809)
