[The description below was written by a language model from this plasmid's Addgene catalogue record and pLannotate feature annotations shown in this document.]
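Description:
pBSII-LA-mTagBFP(AM) is a 4,685 bp in vitro transcription template built on the pBluescript II SK(+) phagemid. It is propagated in E. coli through the high-copy ColE1/pUC-type origin and selected with ampicillin via the β-lactamase gene and its native promoter. The backbone also retains the f1 origin for single-stranded DNA production, the flanking T7 and T3 phage promoters, and remnants of the lacZα/lac promoter–operator region, which is interrupted by the insert.

The payload lies downstream of the T7 promoter and a remaining portion of the multiple cloning site. It is an open reading frame for mTagBFP2, a rapidly maturing monomeric blue fluorescent protein, recoded with honeybee codon usage and carrying Lifeact at its N terminus. Lifeact is a short F-actin-binding peptide of budding yeast origin, which explains the S. cerevisiae entry in the species field. It was not annotated as a separate feature, but the unannotated stretch between the cloning site and the start of mTagBFP2 is where it would be expected to lie. The coding region is followed by SV40-derived sequence that includes the SV40 polyadenylation signal. The large T antigen and VP1 fragments called by the annotation software are most likely incidental parts of this SV40 3′ segment rather than intended coding elements.

According to the record, the plasmid is used to synthesise mRNA with T7 RNA polymerase. That mRNA encodes a blue fluorescent filamentous-actin label. The codon optimisation indicates intended expression in honeybee material, although the record does not state how the mRNA is delivered or which tissues or stages are targeted.
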