Features (pLannotate 1.2.2; 16 found; start..end, strand, type, name):
     30..458     -  rep_origin     f1 ori (sequence partly withheld): f1 bacteriophage origin of replication; arrow indicates direction of (+) strand synthesis
    463..618     -  CDS            lacZα (fragment): LacZα fragment of β-galactosidase; lacZ fragment
    626..644     +  promoter       T7 promoter: promoter for bacteriophage T7 RNA polymerase
    653..718     -  misc_feature   MCS (fragment): pBluescript multiple cloning site
    786..1490    +  CDS            mTagBFP2: mTagBFP2 is a basic (constitutively fluorescent) blue fluorescent protein published in 2011, derived from Entacmaea quadricolor. It is reported to be a very rapidly-maturing monomer with very low acid sensitivity.
   1502..1585    +  CDS            large T antigen (fragment): large T antigen from SV40 (simian virus 40)
   1608..1742    +  polyA_signal   SV40 poly(A) signal: SV40 polyadenylation signal
   1686..2477    -  CDS            VP1_SV40 (fragment): Experimental evidence at protein level: Swiss-Prot protein existence level 1. Forms an icosahedral capsid with a T=7 symmetry and a 40 nm diameter. The capsid is composed of 72 pentamers linked to each other by disulfide bonds and associated with VP2 or VP3 proteins. Binds to N- glycolylneuraminic analog of the ganglioside GM1 on the cell surface to provide virion attachment to target cell (PubMed:18353982). Once attached, the virion is internalized by caveolin-mediated endocytosis and traffics to the endoplasmic reticulum. Inside the endoplasmic reticulum, the protein folding machinery isomer
   2497..2515    -  promoter       T3 promoter: promoter for bacteriophage T3 RNA polymerase
   2560..2576    -  protein_bind   lac operator: The lac repressor binds to the lac operator to inhibit transcription in E. coli. This inhibition can be relieved by adding lactose or isopropyl-β-D-thiogalactopyranoside (IPTG). lac repressor encoded by lacI
   2584..2614    -  promoter       lac promoter: promoter for the E. coli lac operon
   2629..2650    -  protein_bind   CAP binding site: CAP binding activates transcription in the presence of cAMP. E. coli catabolite activator protein
   2663..2755    -  CDS            lacI (fragment): lac repressor; lacI; The lac repressor binds to the lac operator to inhibit transcription in E. coli. This inhibition can be relieved by adding lactose or isopropyl-β-D-thiogalactopyranoside (IPTG).
   2938..3526    -  rep_origin     ori: high-copy-number ColE1/pMB1/pBR322/pUC origin of replication
   3697..4557    -  CDS            AmpR: β-lactamase; bla; confers resistance to ampicillin, carbenicillin, and related antibiotics
   4558..4662    -  promoter       AmpR promoter: bla
>Addgene plasmid #244809 | pBSII-LA-mTagBFP(AM) | addgene full sequence | sequence record 491860 | Addgene NGS Result
CTAAATTGTAAGCGTTAATATTTTGTTAAAATTCGCGTTAAATTTTTGTTAAATCAGCTCATTTTTTAAC
CAATAGGCCGAAATCGGCAAAATCCCTTATAAATCAAAAGAATAGACCGAGATAGGGT
[37 nt withheld, positions 129-165]
AAAGAACGTGGACTCCAACGTCAAAGG
[49 nt withheld, positions 193-241]
T
[91 nt withheld, positions 243-333]
G
[124 nt withheld, positions 335-458]
CCCATTCGCCATTCAGGCTGCGCAACTGTTGGGAAGGGCGATCGGTGCGGGCCTCTTCGCTATTACGCCA
GCTGGCGAAAGGGGGATGTGCTGCAAGGCGATTAAGTTGGGTAACGCCAGGGTTTTCCCAGTCACGACGT
TGTAAAACGACGGCCAGTGAGCGCGCGTAATACGACTCACTATAGGGCGAATTGGGTACCGGGCCCCCCC
TCGAGGTCGACGGTATCGATAAGCTTGATATCGAATTCCTGCAGCCCGGGCAAAATGGGCGTGGCCGACT
TGATTAAAAAATTCGAATCGATTTCGAAAGAAGAAGCGGCCGCCATGTCGAAAGGTGAAGAATTGATTAA
AGAAAACATGCATATGAAATTGTACATGGAAGGCACCGTGGACAACCACCACTTCAAATGCACCTCGGAA
GGCGAAGGCAAACCATACGAAGGCACCCAAACAATGAGAATTAAAGTGGTGGAAGGTGGCCCATTGCCAT
TCGCCTTCGACATTTTGGCCACCTCGTTCTTGTACGGATCGAAAACCTTCATTAACCACACCCAAGGCAT
TCCAGATTTCTTCAAACAATCGTTCCCAGAAGGCTTCACCTGGGAAAGAGTGACAACCTACGAAGACGGA
GGAGTGTTGACCGCCACCCAAGACACCTCGTTGCAAGACGGATGCTTGATTTACAACGTGAAAATTAGAG
GAGTGAACTTCACATCGAATGGCCCAGTGATGCAAAAGAAAACCTTGGGTTGGGAAGCCTTCACCGAAAC
CTTGTACCCAGCCGATGGTGGTTTGGAAGGCAGAAACGACATGGCGTTGAAATTGGTGGGCGGCTCGCAC
TTGATTGCCAACGCCAAAACCACCTACAGATCGAAAAAACCGGCCAAAAACTTGAAAATGCCAGGTGTGT
ACTACGTGGACTACAGATTGGAAAGAATTAAAGAAGCCAACAACGAAACCTACGTGGAACAACATGAAGT
GGCGGTGGCGAGATACTGCGACTTGCCGTCGAAATTGGGCCACAAATTGAACTAACCTGCAGGGATCATA
ATCAGCCATACCACATTTGTAGAGGTTTTACTTGCTTTAAAAAACCTCCCACACCTCCCCCTGAACCTGA
AACATAAAATGAATGCAATTGTTGTTGTTAACTTGTTTATTGCAGCTTATAATGGTTACAAATAAAGCAA
TAGCATCACAAATTTCACAAATAAAGCATTTTTTTCACTGCATTCTAGTTGTGGTTTGTCCAAACTCATC
AATGTATCTTATCATGTCTGGATCCCCAGGAAGCTCCTCTGTGTCCTCATAAACCCTAACCTCCTCTACT
TGAGAGGACATTCCAATCATAGGCTGCCCATCCACCCTCTGTGTCCTCCTGTTAATTAGGTCACTTAACA
AAAAGGAAATTGGGTAGGGGTTTTTCACAGACCGCTTTCTAAGGGTAATTTTAAAATATCTGGGAAGTCC
CTTCCACTGCTGTGTTCCAGAAGTGTTGGTAAACAGCCCACAAATGTCAACAGCAGAAACATACAAGCTG
TCAGCTTTGCACAAGGGCCCAACACCCTGCTCATCAAGAAGCACTGTGGTTGCTGTGTTAGTAATGTGCA
AAACAGGAGGCACATTTTCCCCACCTGTGTAGGTTCCAAAATATCTAGTGTTTTCATTTTTACTTGGATC
AGGAACCCAGCACTCCACTGGATAAGCATTATCCTTATCCAAAACAGCCTTGTGGTCAGTGTTCATCTGC
TGACTGTCAACTGTAGCATTTTTTGGGGTTACAGTTTGAGCAGGATATTTGGTCCTGTAGTTTGCTAACA
CACCCTGCAGCTCCAAAGGTTCCCCACCAACAGCAAAAAAATGAAAATTTGACCCTTGAATGGGTTTTCC
AGCACCATTTTCATGAGTTTTTTGTGTCCCTGAATGCAAGTTTAACATAGCAGTTACCCCAATAACCTCA
GTTTTAACAGTAACAGCTTCCCACATCAAAATATTTCCACAGGTTAAGTCCTCATTTAAAGAGCTCCAGC
TTTTGTTCCCTTTAGTGAGGGTTAATTGCGCGCTTGGCGTAATCATGGTCATAGCTGTTTCCTGTGTGAA
ATTGTTATCCGCTCACAATTCCACACAACATACGAGCCGGAAGCATAAAGTGTAAAGCCTGGGGTGCCTA
ATGAGTGAGCTAACTCACATTAATTGCGTTGCGCTCACTGCCCGCTTTCCAGTCGGGAAACCTGTCGTGC
CAGCTGCATTAATGAATCGGCCAACGCGCGGGGAGAGGCGGTTTGCGTATTGGGCGCTCTTCCGCTTCCT
CGCTCACTGACTCGCTGCGCTCGGTCGTTCGGCTGCGGCGAGCGGTATCAGCTCACTCAAAGGCGGTAAT
ACGGTTATCCACAGAATCAGGGGATAACGCAGGAAAGAACATGTGAGCAAAAGGCCAGCAAAAGGCCAGG
AACCGTAAAAAGGCCGCGTTGCTGGCGTTTTTCCATAGGCTCCGCCCCCCTGACGAGCATCACAAAAATC
GACGCTCAAGTCAGAGGTGGCGAAACCCGACAGGACTATAAAGATACCAGGCGTTTCCCCCTGGAAGCTC
CCTCGTGCGCTCTCCTGTTCCGACCCTGCCGCTTACCGGATACCTGTCCGCCTTTCTCCCTTCGGGAAGC
GTGGCGCTTTCTCATAGCTCACGCTGTAGGTATCTCAGTTCGGTGTAGGTCGTTCGCTCCAAGCTGGGCT
GTGTGCACGAACCCCCCGTTCAGCCCGACCGCTGCGCCTTATCCGGTAACTATCGTCTTGAGTCCAACCC
GGTAAGACACGACTTATCGCCACTGGCAGCAGCCACTGGTAACAGGATTAGCAGAGCGAGGTATGTAGGC
GGTGCTACAGAGTTCTTGAAGTGGTGGCCTAACTACGGCTACACTAGAAGAACAGTATTTGGTATCTGCG
CTCTGCTGAAGCCAGTTACCTTCGGAAAAAGAGTTGGTAGCTCTTGATCCGGCAAACAAACCACCGCTGG
TAGCGGTGGTTTTTTTGTTTGCAAGCAGCAGATTACGCGCAGAAAAAAAGGATCTCAAGAAGATCCTTTG
ATCTTTTCTACGGGGTCTGACGCTCAGTGGAACGAAAACTCACGTTAAGGGATTTTGGTCATGAGATTAT
CAAAAAGGATCTTCACCTAGATCCTTTTAAATTAAAAATGAAGTTTTAAATCAATCTAAAGTATATATGA
GTAAACTTGGTCTGACAGTTACCAATGCTTAATCAGTGAGGCACCTATCTCAGCGATCTGTCTATTTCGT
TCATCCATAGTTGCCTGACTCCCCGTCGTGTAGATAACTACGATACGGGAGGGCTTACCATCTGGCCCCA
GTGCTGCAATGATACCGCGAGACCCACGCTCACCGGCTCCAGATTTATCAGCAATAAACCAGCCAGCCGG
AAGGGCCGAGCGCAGAAGTGGTCCTGCAACTTTATCCGCCTCCATCCAGTCTATTAATTGTTGCCGGGAA
GCTAGAGTAAGTAGTTCGCCAGTTAATAGTTTGCGCAACGTTGTTGCCATTGCTACAGGCATCGTGGTGT
CACGCTCGTCGTTTGGTATGGCTTCATTCAGCTCCGGTTCCCAACGATCAAGGCGAGTTACATGATCCCC
CATGTTGTGCAAAAAAGCGGTTAGCTCCTTCGGTCCTCCGATCGTTGTCAGAAGTAAGTTGGCCGCAGTG
TTATCACTCATGGTTATGGCAGCACTGCATAATTCTCTTACTGTCATGCCATCCGTAAGATGCTTTTCTG
TGACTGGTGAGTACTCAACCAAGTCATTCTGAGAATAGTGTATGCGGCGACCGAGTTGCTCTTGCCCGGC
GTCAATACGGGATAATACCGCGCCACATAGCAGAACTTTAAAAGTGCTCATCATTGGAAAACGTTCTTCG
GGGCGAAAACTCTCAAGGATCTTACCGCTGTTGAGATCCAGTTCGATGTAACCCACTCGTGCACCCAACT
GATCTTCAGCATCTTTTACTTTCACCAGCGTTTCTGGGTGAGCAAAAACAGGAAGGCAAAATGCCGCAAA
AAAGGGAATAAGGGCGACACGGAAATGTTGAATACTCATACTCTTCCTTTTTCAATATTATTGAAGCATT
TATCAGGGTTATTGTCTCATGAGCGGATACATATTTGAATGTATTTAGAAAAATAAACAAATAGGGGTTC
CGCGCACATTTCCCCGAAAAGTGCCAC
